>Addgene plasmid #37877 | MSCV-N 16E6 I128T no* | depositor partial sequence | sequence record 47525 | Tag and insert
ATGGACTACAAGGATGACGATGACAAGCTCGATGGAGGATACCCATACGATGTTCCAGATTACGCTGCTC
GAGGTTATCAAACAAGTTTGTACAAAAAAGTTGGCATGCACCAAAAGAGAACTGCAATGTTTCAGGACCC
ACAGGAGCGACCCAGAAAGTTACCACAGTTATGCACAGAGCTGCAAACAACTATACATGATATAATATTA
GAATGTGTGTACTGCAAGCAACAGTTACTGCGACGCGAGCTATATGACTTTGCTTTTCGGGATTTATGCA
TAGTATATAGAGATGGGAATCCATATGCTGTATGTGATAAATGTTTAAAGTTTTATTCTAAAATTAGTGA
GTATAGACATTATTGTTATAGTTTGTATGGAACAACATTAGAACAGCAATACAACAAACCGTTGTGTGAT
TTGTTAATTAGGTGTATTAACTGTCAAAAGCCACTGTGTCCTGAAGAAAAGCAAAGACATCTGGACAAAA
AGCAAAGATTCCATAATACAAGGGGTCGGTGGACCGGTCGATGTATGTCTTGTTGCAGATCATCAAGAAC
ACGTAGAGAAACCCAGCTGTAA
