>Addgene plasmid #37877 | MSCV-N 16E6 I128T no* | addgene partial sequence | sequence record 49997 | pLXSN-5
TCACTCCTTCTCTAGGCGCCGGAATTAGATCTGCCACCATGGACTACAAGGATGACGATGACAAGCTCGA
TGGAGGATACCCATACGATGTTCCAGATTACGCTGCTCGAGGTTATCAAACAAGTTTGTACAAAAAAGTT
GGCATGCACCAAAAGAGAACTGCAATGTTTCAGGACCCACAGGAGCGACCCAGAAAGTTACCACAGTTAT
GCACAGAGCTGCAAACAACTATACATGATATAATATTAGAATGTGTGTACTGCAAGCAACAGTTACTGCG
ACGCGAGCTATATGACTTTGCTTTTCGGGATTTATGCATAGTATATAGAGATGGGAATCCATATGCTGTA
TGTGATAAATGTTTAAAGTTTTATTCTAAAATTAGTGAGTATAGACATTATTGTTATAGTTTGTATGGAA
CAACATTAGAACAGCAATACAACAAACCGTTGTGTGATTTGTTAATTAGGTGTATTAACTGTCAAAAGCC
ACTGTGTCCTGAAGAAAAGCAAAGACATCTGGACAAAAAGCAAAGATTCCATAATACAAGGGGTCGGTGG
ACCGGTCGATGTATGTCTTGTTGCAGATCATCAAGAACACGTAGAGAAACCCAGCTGTAATCTTTCTTGT
ACAAAGTGGTTCGATAACGAATTCCGCCCCCCCCCCC
