[The description below was written by a language model from this plasmid's Addgene catalogue record.]
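Description:
MSCV-N 16E6 I128T no* is a murine stem cell virus (MSCV)-based retroviral vector for expressing a mutant form of the human papillomavirus type 16 E6 oncoprotein in mammalian cells. It is built on the MSCV-N FLAGHA backbone, which supplies tandem Flag and HA epitope tags fused to the N terminus of the insert. The E6 coding sequence, about 480 bp, was introduced by Gateway recombination. The plasmid is propagated in E. coli under ampicillin selection as a low-copy construct, and transduced or transfected mammalian cells can be selected with puromycin.

The insert carries two recorded substitutions, V42L and I128T. The "no*" designation is not explained in the record; in HPV16 E6 constructs it conventionally denotes a version that cannot produce the spliced E6* isoforms, so that only full-length E6 is made, and V42L may be the change responsible, but this is not stated. The functional consequence of I128T is also not given. The promoter field lists "PKG", probably the PGK promoter. In MSCV vectors of this type, PGK usually drives the puromycin resistance gene while the retroviral LTR drives the insert, but with no feature table supplied, this arrangement cannot be confirmed. The catalogued backbone size (8162 bp) exceeds the total vector size (7112 bp), which fits replacement of a larger Gateway cassette by the small insert.

The construct comes from a systematic study of how tumour virus proteins perturb host cell networks. The dual Flag-HA tag is suited to tandem affinity purification and detection of E6-associated host proteins in stably transduced cells.
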