Addgene plasmid #37877: MSCV-N 16E6 I128T no*
Depositing lab: Karl Munger. Depositing organization: Brigham and Women's Hospital. Publication: Interpreting cancer genomes using systematic host network perturbations by tumour virus proteins. Rozenblatt-Rosen O, Deo RC, Padi M, Adelmant G, Calderwood MA, Rolland T, Grace M, Dricot A, Askenazi M, Tavares M, Pevzner SJ, Abderazzaq F, Byrdsong D, Carvunis AR, Chen AA, Cheng J, Correll M, Duarte M, Fan C, Feltkamp MC, Ficarro SB, Franchi R, Garg BK, Gulbahce N, Hao T, Holthaus AM, James R, Korkhin A, Litovchick L, Mar JC, Pak TR, Rabello S, Rubio R, Shen Y, Singh S, Spangle JM, Tasan M, Wanamaker S, Webber JT, Roecklein-Canfield J, Johannsen E, Barabasi AL, Beroukhim R, Kieff E, Cusick ME, Hill DE, Munger K, Marto JA, Quackenbush J, Roth FP, DeCaprio JA, Vidal M. Nature. 2012 Jul 26;487(7408):491-5. 10.1038/nature11288 PubMed 22810586.
Backbone
  Vector backbone: MSCV-N FLAGHA
  Backbone size w/o insert (bp): 8162
  Total vector size (bp): 7112
  Vector type: Mammalian Expression, Retroviral
  Selectable markers: Puromycin
Growth in bacteria
  Bacterial resistance: Ampicillin, 100 μg/mL
  Growth temperature: 37°C
  Growth strain: DH5alpha
  Copy number: Low Copy
Gene/Insert
  Gene/Insert name: HPV 16E6no* I128T
  Species: HPV
  Insert size (bp): 480
  Mutation: V42L and I128T
  Entrez Gene: E6 (a.k.a. HpV16gp1)
  Promoter: PKG
  Tag / fusion protein: Flag (N terminal on backbone); HA (N terminal on backbone)
  Cloning method: Gateway Cloning
  Sequencing primers: 5′ LXSN 5'; 3′ MSCV-N seq. rev
Terms and licenses: Academic/Nonprofit Terms; Industry Terms: Not Available to Industry
How to cite: MSCV-N 16E6 I128T no* was a gift from Karl Munger (Addgene plasmid # 37877 ; http://n2t.net/addgene:37877 ; RRID:Addgene_37877)
